Addgene plasmid #177063: pEPQD1CB0773
Purpose: MoClo Level 1, position 1, transcriptional unit for transient expression of tryptophan decarboxylase (CrTDC) from Catharanthus roseus driven by 35S promoter
Depositing lab: Nicola Patron. Depositing organization: Earlham Institute. Publication: Reconstitution of monoterpene indole alkaloid biosynthesis in genome engineered Nicotiana benthamiana. Dudley QM, Jo S, Guerrero DAS, Chhetry M, Smedley MA, Harwood WA, Sherden NH, O'Connor SE, Caputi L, Patron NJ. Commun Biol. 2022 Sep 10;5(1):949. doi: 10.1038/s42003-022-03904-w. PubMed 36088516.
Backbone
  Vector backbone: pICH47732
  Vector type: Synthetic Biology
Growth in bacteria
  Bacterial resistance: Ampicillin, 100 μg/mL
  Growth temperature: 37°C
  Growth strain: DH5alpha
  Copy number: High Copy
Gene/Insert
  Gene/Insert name: tryptophan decarboxylase (CrTDC) from Catharanthus roseus (alt name: P1_35SshortTMV- CrTDC-35Sterm)
  Species: Other
  Cloning method: Restriction Enzyme; 5′ cloning site Unknown (unknown if destroyed); 3′ cloning site Unknown (unknown if destroyed)
  Sequencing primers: 5′ CTGGTGGCAGGATATATTGTGGTG; 3′ GAACCCTGTGGTTGGCATGCACATAC
Terms and licenses: Academic/Nonprofit Terms; Industry Terms: Not Available to Industry
How to cite: pEPQD1CB0773 was a gift from Nicola Patron (Addgene plasmid # 177063 ; http://n2t.net/addgene:177063 ; RRID:Addgene_177063)
