[The description below was written by a language model from this plasmid's Addgene catalogue record and pLannotate feature annotations shown in this document.]
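Description:
pEPQD1CB0773 is a MoClo (Golden Gate modular cloning) Level 1, position 1 plasmid built in the pICH47732 acceptor backbone. It carries a single plant transcriptional unit for expression of tryptophan decarboxylase from Catharanthus roseus (CrTDC). The 6.6 kb backbone is a binary vector. The cassette sits between nopaline C58-type left and right T-DNA border repeats, which allow Agrobacterium-mediated transfer into plant cells. The plasmid combines a high-copy ColE1/pUC-type origin for propagation in E. coli with the broad-host-range IncP oriV and its trfA replication initiator gene, which support maintenance in Agrobacterium. Selection in bacteria is by ampicillin/carbenicillin resistance (β-lactamase under its own promoter). A short TetR fragment annotated near trfA appears to be a backbone remnant rather than a functional gene. No plant selectable marker is annotated within the T-DNA, consistent with the stated transient-expression purpose.

Within the T-DNA, a short form of the strong constitutive CaMV 35S promoter is followed by the tobacco mosaic virus Ω 5′ leader, a translational enhancer. Next come the CrTDC coding sequence and the CaMV 35S terminator/polyadenylation signal. No epitope tags or reporters are annotated. TDC decarboxylates L-tryptophan to tryptamine, the indole-derived precursor that feeds into monoterpene indole alkaloid biosynthesis. According to the record, the construct is intended for transient expression and is associated with work reconstituting this pathway in Nicotiana benthamiana. As a position 1 Level 1 module, the unit could also be assembled with units from other positions into multigene Level 2 constructs under the MoClo standard.
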