Features (pLannotate 1.2.2; 13 found; start..end, strand, type, name):
    132..156     +  misc_feature   LB T-DNA repeat: left border repeat from nopaline C58 T-DNA
    342..687     +  promoter       CaMV 35S promoter: strong constitutive promoter from cauliflower mosaic virus
    639..685     +  promoter       minimal CaMV 35S promoter: minimal 35S promoter from cauliflower mosaic virus
    716..769     +  misc_feature   TMV Ω: translational enhancer from the tobacco mosaic virus 5'-leader sequence (Gallie et al., 1988)
    778..2277    +  CDS            TDC: TDC_CATRO - Experimental evidence at protein level: Swiss-Prot protein existence level 1. Catalyzes the decarboxylation of L-tryptophan to tryptamine and L-5-hydroxytryptophan to serotonin, respectively. From Catharanthus roseus (Madagascar periwinkle) (Vinca rosea).
   2315..2489    +  polyA_signal   CaMV poly(A) signal: cauliflower mosaic virus polyadenylation signal
   2534..2558    +  misc_feature   RB T-DNA repeat: right border repeat from nopaline C58 T-DNA
   2670..2690    -  CDS            TetR (fragment): tetracycline resistance regulatory protein; tetR
   2717..3862    -  CDS            trfA: TRFA_ECOLX - Experimental evidence at protein level: Swiss-Prot protein existence level 1. Also involved in plasmid copy number control, promoting intermolecular coupling of protein bound iterons at oriV, which inhibits replication initiation. From Escherichia coli.
   4198..4786    -  rep_origin     ori: high-copy-number ColE1/pMB1/pBR322/pUC origin of replication
   4957..5817    -  CDS            AmpR: β-lactamase; bla; confers resistance to ampicillin, carbenicillin, and related antibiotics
   5818..5922    -  promoter       AmpR promoter: bla
   6009..40      -  rep_origin     oriV (across the origin): incP origin of replication
>Addgene plasmid #177063 | pEPQD1CB0773 | addgene full sequence | sequence record 349524 | Addgene NGS Result
CGCCAGCCCAGCGGCGAGGGCAACCAGCCCGGTGAGCGTCGCAAAGGAGATCCTGATCTGACTGATGGGC
TGCCTGTATCGAGTGGTGATTTTGTGCCGAGCTGCCGGTCGGGGAGCTGTTGGCTGGCTGGTGGCAGGAT
ATATTGTGGTGTAAACAAATTGACGCTTAGACAACTTAATAACACATTGCGGACGTTTTTAATGTACTGG
GGTGGATGCAGTGGGCCCCACTCTGTGAAGACAATGCCGAATTCGGATCCGGAGGTCAACATGGTGGAGC
ACGACACTCTGGTCTACTCCAAAAATGTCAAAGATACAGTCTCAGAAGATCAAAGGGCTATTGAGACTTT
TCAACAAAGGATAATTTCGGGAAACCTCCTCGGATTCCATTGCCCAGCTATCTGTCACTTCATCGAAAGG
ACAGTAGAAAAGGAAGGTGGCTCCTACAAATGCCATCATTGCGATAAAGGAAAGGCTATCATTCAAGATC
TCTCTGCCGACAGTGGTCCCAAAGATGGACCCCCACCCACGAGGAGCATCGTGGAAAAAGAAGAGGTTCC
AACCACGTCTACAAAGCAAGTGGATTGATGTGACATCTCCACTGACGTAAGGGATGACGCACAATCCCAC
TATCCTTCGCAAGACCCTTCCTCTATATAAGGAAGTTCATTTCATTTGGAGAGGACACGCTCGAGTATAA
GAGCTCATTTTTACAACAATTACCAACAACAACAAACAACAAACAACATTACAATTACATTTACAATTAT
CGATACAATGGGCAGCATTGATTCAACAAATGTAGCCATGTCCAATTCTCCAGTTGGAGAATTTAAGCCA
CTTGAAGCTGAGGAATTCCGAAAACAAGCCCATCGTATGGTAGATTTCATAGCCGATTATTACAAAAATG
TGGAAACATATCCGGTCCTTAGCGAAGTCGAACCTGGATATCTCCGAAAACGTATCCCCGAAACCGCTCC
TTACCTCCCCGAACCACTTGACGACATCATGAAAGATATTCAGAAGGATATTATCCCAGGAATGACAAAT
TGGATGAGCCCTAATTTTTATGCATTTTTTCCTGCCACTGTTAGTTCAGCTGCCTTTTTAGGAGAAATGT
TGTCTACTGCCCTAAATTCAGTAGGCTTTACTTGGGTTTCTTCACCAGCCGCCACCGAATTAGAAATGAT
TGTTATGGATTGGTTGGCTCAGATCCTTAAACTCCCCAAATCTTTCATGTTTTCAGGTACCGGTGGCGGC
GTCATCCAAAACACCACTAGCGAGTCCATTCTTTGTACAATCATTGCCGCCCGGGAAAGGGCCCTGGAGA
AGCTCGGTCCCGATAGTATTGGAAAACTTGTCTGTTACGGATCCGATCAAACCCATACCATGTTCCCCAA
AACTTGCAAATTGGCGGGAATTTATCCGAATAATATTAGGTTAATACCTACGACCGTCGAAACGGATTTC
GGCATCTCACCTCAAGTTCTACGAAAAATGGTCGAGGATGACGTGGCGGCCGGATATGTACCGCTGTTCT
TATGCGCTACCCTGGGTACCACCTCGACCACGGCTACCGATCCTGTGGACTCACTTTCTGAAATCGCTAA
CGAGTTTGGTATTTGGATCCACGTGGATGCTGCTTATGCGGGAAGCGCCTGTATATGTCCCGAGTTTAGA
CATTACTTGGATGGAATCGAACGAGTTGACTCACTGAGTCTGAGTCCACACAAATGGCTACTCGCTTACT
TAGATTGCACTTGCTTGTGGGTCAAGCAACCACATTTGTTACTAAGGGCACTCACTACGAATCCTGAGTA
TTTAAAAAATAAACAGAGTGATTTAGACAAAGTTGTGGACTTCAAAAATTGGCAAATCGCAACGGGACGA
AAATTTCGGTCGCTGAAACTTTGGCTCATTTTACGTAGCTATGGAGTTGTTAATTTACAGAGTCATATTC
GTTCTGACGTCGCAATGGGCAAAATGTTCGAAGAATGGGTTAGATCAGACTCCAGATTCGAAATTGTGGT
ACCGAGAAACTTTTCTCTTGTTTGTTTTAGATTAAAACCTGACGTTTCGAGTTTACATGTAGAAGAAGTG
AATAAGAAACTTTTGGACATGCTTAACTCGACGGGACGAGTTTATATGACTCATACTATTGTGGGAGGCA
TATACATGCTAAGACTGGCTGTTGGCTCGTCACTAACTGAAGAACATCATGTACGCCGTGTTTGGGATTT
GATTCAAAAATTAACCGATGATTTGCTCAAAGAAGCTTGAGCTTCTCTAGCTAGAGTCGATCGACAAGCT
CGAGTTTCTCCATAATAATGTGTGAGTAGTTCCCAGATAAGGGAATTAGGGTTCCTATAGGGTTTCGCTC
ATGTGTTGAGCATATAAGAAACCCTTAGTATGTATTTGTATTTGTAAAATACTTCTATCAATAAAATTTC
TAATTCCTAAAACCAAAATCCAGTACTAAAATCCAGATCGCTGCAATTGTCTTCTGCACGAAGTGGTTTA
AACTATCAGTGTTTGACAGGATATATTGGCGGGTAAACCTAAGAGAAAAGAGCGTTTATTAGAATAATCG
GATATTTAAAAGGGCGTGAAAAGGTTTATCCGTTCGTCCATTTGTATGTGCATGCCAACCACAGGGTTCC
CCAGATCAGGCGCTGGCTGCTGAACCCCCAGCCGGAACTGACCCCACAAGGCCCTAGCGTTTGCAATGCA
CCAGGTCATCATTGACCCAGGCGTGTTCCACCAGGCCGCTGCCTCGCAACTCTTCGCAGGCTTCGCCGAC
CTGCTCGCGCCACTTCTTCACGCGGGTGGAATCCGATCCGCACATGAGGCGGAAGGTTTCCAGCTTGAGC
GGGTACGGCTCCCGGTGCGAGCTGAAATAGTCGAACATCCGTCGGGCCGTCGGCGACAGCTTGCGGTACT
TCTCCCATATGAATTTCGTGTAGTGGTCGCCAGCAAACAGCACGACGATTTCCTCGTCGATCAGGACCTG
GCAACGGGACGTTTTCTTGCCACGGTCCAGGACGCGGAAGCGGTGCAGCAGCGACACCGATTCCAGGTGC
CCAACGCGGTCGGACGTGAAGCCCATCGCCGTCGCCTGTAGGCGCGACAGGCATTCCTCGGCCTTCGTGT
AATACCGGCCATTGATCGACCAGCCCAGGTCCTGGCAAAGCTCGTAGAACGTGAAGGTGATCGGCTCGCC
GATAGGGGTGCGCTTCGCGTACTCCAACACCTGCTGCCACACCAGTTCGTCATCGTCGGCCCGCAGCTCG
ACGCCGGTGTAGGTGATCTTCACGTCCTTGTTGACGTGGAAAATGACCTTGTTTTGCAGCGCCTCGCGCG
GGATTTTCTTGTTGCGCGTGGTGAACAGGGCAGAGCGGGCCGTGTCGTTTGGCATCGCTCGCATCGTGTC
CGGCCACGGCGCAATATCGAACAAGGAAAGCTGCATTTCCTTGATCTGCTGCTTCGTGTGTTTCAGCAAC
GCGGCCTGCTTGGCCTCGCTGACCTGTTTTGCCAGGTCCTCGCCGGCGGTTTTTCGCTTCTTGGTCGTCA
TAGTTCCTCGCGTGTCGATGGTCATCGACTTCGCCAAACCTGCCGCCTCCTGTTCAAGACGACGCGAACG
CTCCACGGCGGCCGATGGCGCGGGCAGGGCAGGGGGAGCCAGTTGCACGCTGTCGCGCTCGATCTTGGCC
GTAGCTTGCTGGACCATCGAGCCGACGGACTGGAAGGTTTCGCGGGGCGCACGCATGACGGTGCGGCTTG
CGATGGTTTCGGCATCCTCGGCGGAAAACCCCGCGTCGATCAGTTCTTGCCTGTATGCCTTCCGGTCAAA
CGTCCGATTCATTCACCCTCCTTGCGGGATTGCCCCGACTCACGCCGGGGCAATGTGCCCTTATTCCTGA
TTTGACCCGCCTGGTGCCTTGGTGTCCAGATAATCCACCTTATCGGCAATGAAGTCGGTCCCGTAGACCG
TCTGGCCGTCCTTCTCGTACTTGGTATTCCGAATCTTGCCCTGCACGAATACCAGCGACCCCTTGCCCAA
ATACTTGCCGTGGGCCTCGGCCTGAGAGCCAAAACACTTGATGCGGAAGAAGTCGGTGCGCTCCTGCTTG
TCGCCGGCATCGTTGCGCCACATCTAGGATCTGCCAGGAACCGTAAAAAGGCCGCGTTGCTGGCGTTTTT
CCATAGGCTCCGCCCCCCTGACGAGCATCACAAAAATCGACGCTCAAGTCAGAGGTGGCGAAACCCGACA
GGACTATAAAGATACCAGGCGTTTCCCCCTGGAAGCTCCCTCGTGCGCTCTCCTGTTCCGACCCTGCCGC
TTACCGGATACCTGTCCGCCTTTCTCCCTTCGGGAAGCGTGGCGCTTTCTCATAGCTCACGCTGTAGGTA
TCTCAGTTCGGTGTAGGTCGTTCGCTCCAAGCTGGGCTGTGTGCACGAACCCCCCGTTCAGCCCGACCGC
TGCGCCTTATCCGGTAACTATCGTCTTGAGTCCAACCCGGTAAGACACGACTTATCGCCACTGGCAGCAG
CCACTGGTAACAGGATTAGCAGAGCGAGGTATGTAGGCGGTGCTACAGAGTTCTTGAAGTGGTGGCCTAA
CTACGGCTACACTAGAAGAACAGTATTTGGTATCTGCGCTCTGCTGAAGCCAGTTACCTTCGGAAAAAGA
GTTGGTAGCTCTTGATCCGGCAAACAAACCACCGCTGGTAGCGGTGGTTTTTTTGTTTGCAAGCAGCAGA
TTACGCGCAGAAAAAAAGGATCTCAAGAAGATCCTTTGATCTTTTCTACGGGGTCTGACGCTCAGTGGAA
CGAAAACTCACGTTAAGGGATTTTGGTCATGAGATTATCAAAAAGGATCTTCACCTAGATCCTTTTAAAT
TAAAAATGAAGTTTTAAATCAATCTAAAGTATATATGAGTAAACTTGGTCTGACAGTTACCAATGCTTAA
TCAGTGAGGCACCTATCTCAGCGATCTGTCTATTTCGTTCATCCATAGTTGCCTGACTCCCCGTCGTGTA
GATAACTACGATACGGGAGGGCTTACCATCTGGCCCCAGTGCTGCAATGATACCGCGAGAACCACGCTCA
CCGGCTCCAGATTTATCAGCAATAAACCAGCCAGCCGGAAGGGCCGAGCGCAGAAGTGGTCCTGCAACTT
TATCCGCCTCCATCCAGTCTATTAATTGTTGCCGGGAAGCTAGAGTAAGTAGTTCGCCAGTTAATAGTTT
GCGCAACGTTGTTGCCATTGCTACAGGCATCGTGGTGTCACGCTCGTCGTTTGGTATGGCTTCATTCAGC
TCCGGTTCCCAACGATCAAGGCGAGTTACATGATCCCCCATGTTGTGCAAAAAAGCGGTTAGCTCCTTCG
GTCCTCCGATCGTTGTCAGAAGTAAGTTGGCCGCAGTGTTATCACTCATGGTTATGGCAGCACTGCATAA
TTCTCTTACTGTCATGCCATCCGTAAGATGCTTTTCTGTGACTGGTGAGTACTCAACCAAGTCATTCTGA
GAATAGTGTATGCGGCGACCGAGTTGCTCTTGCCCGGCGTCAATACGGGATAATACCGCGCCACATAGCA
GAACTTTAAAAGTGCTCATCATTGGAAAACGTTCTTCGGGGCGAAAACTCTCAAGGATCTTACCGCTGTT
GAGATCCAGTTCGATGTAACCCACTCGTGCACCCAACTGATCTTCAGCATCTTTTACTTTCACCAGCGTT
TCTGGGTGAGCAAAAACAGGAAGGCAAAATGCCGCAAAAAAGGGAATAAGGGCGACACGGAAATGTTGAA
TACTCATACTCTTCCTTTTTCAATATTATTGAAGCATTTATCAAGGTTATTGTCTCATGAGCGGATACAT
ATTTGAATGTATTTAGAAAAATAAACAAATAGGGGTTCCGCGCACGAATTGGCCAGCGCTGCCATTTTTG
GGGTGAGGCCGTTCGCGGCCGAGGGGCGCAGCCCCTGGGGGGATGGGAGGCCCGCGTTAGCGGGCCGGGA
GGGTTCGAGAAGGGGGGGCACCCCCCTTCGGCGTGCGCGGTCACGCGCACAGGGCGCAGCCCTGGTTAAA
AACAAGGTTTATAAATATTGGTTTAAAAGCAGGTTAAAAGACAGGTTAGCGGTGGCCGAAAAACGGGCGG
AAACCCTTGCAAATGCTGGATTTTCTGCCTGTGGACAGCCCCTCAAATGTCAATAGGTGCGCCCCTCATC
TGTCAGCACTCTGCCCCTCAAGTGTCAAGGATCGCGCCCCTCATCTGTCAGTAGTCGCGCCCCTCAAGTG
TCAATACCGCAGGGCACTTATCCCCAGGCTTGTCCACATCATCTGTGGGAAACTCGCGTAAAATCAGGCG
TTTTCGCCGATTTGCGAGGCTGGCCAGCTCCACGTCGCCGGCCGAAATCGAGCCTGCCCCTCATCTGTCA
ACGCCGCGCCGGGTGAGTCGGCCCCTCAAGTGTCAACGTCCGCCCCTCATCTGTCAGTGAGGGCCAAGTT
TTCCGCGAGGTATCCACAACGCCGGCGGCCGCGGTGTCTCGCACACGGCTTCGACGGCGTTTCTGGCGCG
TTTGCAGGGCCATAGACGGC
